>Addgene plasmid #158893 | JGI_017979 | addgene full sequence | sequence record 317453 | Addgene NGS Result
TGAGAGAGTTGCAGCAAGCGGTCCACGCTGGTTTGCCCCAGCAGGCGAAAATCCTGTTTGATGGTGGTTA
ACGGCGGGATATAACATGAGCTGTCTTCGGTATCGTCGTATCCCACTACCGAGATATCCGCACCAACGCG
CAGCCCGGACTCGGTAATGGCGCGCATTGCGCCCAGCGCCATCTGATCGTTGGCAACCAGCATCGCAGTG
GGAACGATGCCCTCATTCAGCATTTGCATGGTTTGTTGAAAACCGGACATGGCACTCCAGTCGCCTTCCC
GTTCCGCTATCGGCTGAATTTGATTGCGAGTGAGATATTTATGCCAGCCAGCCAGACGCAGACGCGCCGA
GACAGAACTTAATGGGCCCGCTAACAGCGCGATTTGCTGGTGACCCAATGCGACCAGATGCTCCACGCCC
AGTCGCGTACCGTCTTCATGGGAGAAAATAATACTGTTGATGGGTGTCTGGTCAGAGACATCAAGAAATA
ACGCCGGAACATTAGTGCAGGCAGCTTCCACAGCAATGGCATCCTGGTCATCCAGCGGATAGTTAATGAT
CAGCCCACTGACGCGTTGCGCGAGAAGATTGTGCACCGCCGCTTTACAGGCTTCGACGCCGCTTCGTTCT
ACCATCGACACCACCACGCTGGCACCCAGTTGATCGGCGCGAGATTTAATCGCCGCGACAATTTGCGACG
GCGCGTGCAGGGCCAGACTGGAGGTGGCAACGCCAATCAGCAACGACTGTTTGCCCGCCAGTTGTTGTGC
CACGCGGTTGGGAATGTAATTCAGCTCCGCCATCGCCGCTTCCACTTTTTCCCGCGTTTTCGCAGAAACG
TGGCTGGCCTGGTTCACCACGCGGGAAACGGTCTGATAAGAGACACCGGCATACTCTGCGACATCGTATA
ACGTTACTGGTTTCACATTCACCACCCTGAATTGACTCTCTTCCGGGCGCTATCATGCCATACCGCGAAA
GGTTTTGCGCCATTCGATGGTGTCCGGGATCTCGACGCTCTCCCTTATGCGACTCCTGCATTAGGAAGCA
GCCCAGTAGTAGGTTGAGGCCGTTGAGCACCGCCGCCGCAAGGAATGGTGCATGCAAGGAGATGGCGCCC
AACAGTCCCCCGGCCACGGGGCCTGCCACCATACCCACGCCGAAACAAGCGCTCATGAGCCCGAAGTGGC
GAGCCCGATCTTCCCCATCGGTGATGTCGGCGATATAGGCGCCAGCAACCGCACCTGTGGCGCCGGTGAT
GCCGGCCACGATGCGTCCGGCGTAGAGGATCGAGATCTCGATCCCGCGAAATTAATACGACTCACTATAG
GGGAATTGTGAGCGGATAACAATTCCCCTCTAGAAATAATTTTGTTTAACTTTAAGAAGGAGATATACCA
TGGGCAGCAGCCATCATCATCATCATCACAGCAGCGGCCTGGTGCCGCGCGGCAGCCATATGGCAAACGG
TAATGGTAACACGGGATTTGTGCATCGTAATGCGAGCTTGTTAAGTGTTGAAATGACGTTGCCGCAGGTC
ACGGTTACGTCAGATGAAATTGATGAAATGCTGTCACCAGCACGTAAACGATTGCGCTTACCAAAAGGAG
TTCTGCAACGCGTGGCTGGAGTTTACGAAAGACGTTGGTGGCGCGACCCGCAGAATGGGTGGAAACAGGG
TGTGGTCCTGGCGGCCGAACGCGCTATGGCAAAAGCAGGTATTATGCGGGATCAGGTTGGGTTGCTGATT
AATGCAAGTGTTTCCCGACAGCATTTAGAACCCGCTGTCTCTACAGGAATTCATCATTCACTTGGCATGC
CGTCTTCTTGTATGAATTTTGATATCACTAATGCTTGTTTGGGTTTCGTGAATGCGATGACAATGGCGGC
TGGGATGATCGATGCAGGGCAAATACAGTATGCTCTCATTGTTGGAGCTGAGGATGTAGAACAAGTACAG
AGAGGCACCATTGACCGCCTTAACGCCAAAAATTCAACACGTGCGGATTTTAACAATCAGTTTGCAAGTC
TAACCTTGGGTAGCGGTGCCGCTGCGGCAGTAATCGGCCCGACGGATAAACATCCCGAGGGACATAGACT
TAAACACACACAGTCCCGGGCGGGCACTGAGCACCATGAACTGTGCGTTGCAGATATGCAGGATATGCGT
ACTGATAGCGCTGGTCTGTTAGAGAATGGCATTCAGCTGATTCTAGATACCTGGAAAGGCGCCAACGAAG
ACGGGTTGGACTTTAAATCTATCCATCATGTGATCCCTCATCAAGTTAGTATGGTATATACCCGTAACTT
TTCCAAAATCACCGGCGTTGGTATGGAAAGGATACCTGTTACGTTTCCTGACTGGGGGAATGTCGCCGCA
GAAGCAGTGCCTATGACCTTAGCATCCATCCAAGATGATGTGAAAAGAGGAGAGAGGGTGTTGTTGATGG
GAGTTGGCTCTGGTTTAAATACCGCCATGATGGAGGTCGAATGGTAGCTCGAGCACCACCACCACCACCA
CTGAGATCCGGCTGCTAACAAAGCCCGAAAGGAAGCTGAGTTGGCTGCTGCCACCGCTGAGCAATAACTA
GCATAACCCCTTGGGGCCTCTAAACGGGTCTTGAGGGGTTTTTTGCTGAAAGGAGGAACTATATCCGGAT
TGGCGAATGGG
[124 nt withheld, positions 2672-2795]
C
[91 nt withheld, positions 2797-2887]
A
[49 nt withheld, positions 2889-2937]
CCTTTGACGTTGGAGTCCACGTTCTTT
[37 nt withheld, positions 2965-3001]
ACCCTATCTCGGTCTATTCTTTTGATTTATAAGGGATTTTGCCGATTTCGGCCTATTGGTTAAAAAATGA
GCTGATTTAACAAAAATTTAACGCGAATTTTAACAAAATATTAACGCTTACAATTTAGGTGGCACTTTTC
GGGGAAATGTGCGCGGAACCCCTATTTGTTTATTTTTCTAAATACATTCAAATATGTATCCGCTCATGAA
TTAATTCTTAGAAAAACTCATCGAGCATCAAATGAAACTGCAATTTATTCATATCAGGATTATCAATACC
ATATTTTTGAAAAAGCCGTTTCTGTAATGAAGGAGAAAACTCACCGAGGCAGTTCCATAGGATGGCAAGA
TCCTGGTATCGGTCTGCGATTCCGACTCGTCCAACATCAATACAACCTATTAATTTCCCCTCGTCAAAAA
TAAGGTTATCAAGTGAGAAATCACCATGAGTGACGACTGAATCCGGTGAGAATGGCAAAAGTTTATGCAT
TTCTTTCCAGACTTGTTCAACAGGCCAGCCATTACGCTCGTCATCAAAATCACTCGCATCAACCAAACCG
TTATTCATTCGTGATTGCGCCTGAGCGAGACGAAATACGCGATCGCTGTTAAAAGGACAATTACAAACAG
GAATCGAATGCAACCGGCGCAGGAACACTGCCAGCGCATCAACAATATTTTCACCTGAATCAGGATATTC
TTCTAATACCTGGAATGCTGTTTTCCCGGGGATCGCAGTGGTGAGTAACCATGCATCATCAGGAGTACGG
ATAAAATGCTTGATGGTCGGAAGAGGCATAAATTCCGTCAGCCAGTTTAGTCTGACCATCTCATCTGTAA
CATCATTGGCAACGCTACCTTTGCCATGTTTCAGAAACAACTCTGGCGCATCGGGCTTCCCATACAATCG
ATAGATTGTCGCACCTGATTGCCCGACATTATCGCGAGCCCATTTATACCCATATAAATCAGCATCCATG
TTGGAATTTAATCGCGGCCTAGAGCAAGACGTTTCCCGTTGAATATGGCTCATAACACCCCTTGTATTAC
TGTTTATGTAAGCAGACAGTTTTATTGTTCATGACCAAAATCCCTTAACGTGAGTTTTCGTTCCACTGAG
CGTCAGACCCCGTAGAAAAGATCAAAGGATCTTCTTGAGATCCTTTTTTTCTGCGCGTAATCTGCTGCTT
GCAAACAAAAAAACCACCGCTACCAGCGGTGGTTTGTTTGCCGGATCAAGAGCTACCAACTCTTTTTCCG
AAGGTAACTGGCTTCAGCAGAGCGCAGATACCAAATACTGTCCTTCTAGTGTAGCCGTAGTTAGGCCACC
ACTTCAAGAACTCTGTAGCACCGCCTACATACCTCGCTCTGCTAATCCTGTTACCAGTGGCTGCTGCCAG
TGGCGATAAGTCGTGTCTTACCGGGTTGGACTCAAGACGATAGTTACCGGATAAGGCGCAGCGGTCGGGC
TGAACGGGGGGTTCGTGCACACAGCCCAGCTTGGAGCGAACGACCTACACCGAACTGAGATACCTACAGC
GTGAGCTATGAGAAAGCGCCACGCTTCCCGAAGGGAGAAAGGCGGACAGGTATCCGGTAAGCGGCAGGGT
CGGAACAGGAGAGCGCACGAGGGAGCTTCCAGGGGGAAACGCCTGGTATCTTTATAGTCCTGTCGGGTTT
CGCCACCTCTGACTTGAGCGTCGATTTTTGTGATGCTCGTCAGGGGGGCGGAGCCTATGGAAAAACGCCA
GCAACGCGGCCTTTTTACGGTTCCTGGCCTTTTGCTGGCCTTTTGCTCACATGTTCTTTCCTGCGTTATC
CCCTGATTCTGTGGATAACCGTATTACCGCCTTTGAGTGAGCTGATACCGCTCGCCGCAGCCGAACGACC
GAGCGCAGCGAGTCAGTGAGCGAGGAAGCGGAAGAGCGCCTGATGCGGTATTTTCTCCTTACGCATCTGT
GCGGTATTTCACACCGCAATGGTGCACTCTCAGTACAATCTGCTCTGATGCCGCATAGTTAAGCCAGTAT
ACACTCCGCTATCGCTACGTGACTGGGTCATGGCTGCGCCCCGACACCCGCCAACACCCGCTGACGCGCC
CTGACGGGCTTGTCTGCTCCCGGCATCCGCTTACAGACAAGCTGTGACCGTCTCCGGGAGCTGCATGTGT
CAGAGGTTTTCACCGTCATCACCGAAACGCGCGAGGCAGCTGCGGTAAAGCTCATCAGCGTGGTCGTGAA
GCGATTCACAGATGTCTGCCTGTTCATCCGCGTCCAGCTCGTTGAGTTTCTCCAGAAGCGTTAATGTCTG
GCTTCTGATAAAGCGGGCCATGTTAAGGGCGGTTTTTTCCTGTTTGGTCACTGATGCCTCCGTGTAAGGG
GGATTTCTGTTCATGGGGGTAATGATACCGATGAAACGAGAGAGGATGCTCACGATACGGGTTACTGATG
ATGAACATGCCCGGTTACTGGAACGTTGTGAGGGTAAACAACTGGCGGTATGGATGCGGCGGGACCAGAG
AAAAATCACTCAGGGTCAATGCCAGCGCTTCGTTAATACAGATGTAGGTGTTCCACAGGGTAGCCAGCAG
CATCCTGCGATGCAGATCCGGAACATAATGGTGCAGGGCGCTGACTTCCGCGTTTCCAGACTTTACGAAA
CACGGAAACCGAAGACCATTCATGTTGTTGCTCAGGTCGCAGACGTTTTGCAGCAGCAGTCGCTTCACGT
TCGCTCGCGTATCGGTGATTCATTCTGCTAACCAGTAAGGCAACCCCGCCAGCCTAGCCGGGTCCTCAAC
GACAGGAGCACGATCATGCGCACCCGTGGGGCCGCCATGCCGGCGATAATGGCCTGCTTCTCGCCGAAAC
GTTTGGTGGCGGGACCAGTGACGAAGGCTTGAGCGAGGGCGTGCAAGATTCCGAATACCGCAAGCGACAG
GCCGATCATCGTCGCGCTCCAGCGAAAGCGGTCCTCGCCGAAAATGACCCAGAGCGCTGCCGGCACCTGT
CCTACGAGTTGCATGATAAAGAAGACAGTCATAAGTGCGGCGACGATAGTCATGCCCCGCGCCCACCGGA
AGGAGCTGACTGGGTTGAAGGCTCTCAAGGGCATCGGTCGAGATCCCGGTGCCTAATGAGTGAGCTAACT
TACATTAATTGCGTTGCGCTCACTGCCCGCTTTCCAGTCGGGAAACCTGTCGTGCCAGCTGCATTAATGA
ATCGGCCAACGCGCGGGGAGAGGCGGTTTGCGTATTGGGCGCCAGGGTGGTTTTTCTTTTCACCAGTGAG
ACGGGCAACAGCTGATTGCCCTTCACCGCCTGGCCC
Features (pLannotate 1.2.2; 20 found; start..end, strand, type, name):
    927..1004    -  promoter       lacI promoter: lacI
   1012..1291    -  CDS            TcR (fragment): tetracycline efflux protein; tet; confers resistance to tetracycline
   1313..1331    +  promoter       T7 promoter: promoter for bacteriophage T7 RNA polymerase
   1332..1356    +  protein_bind   lac operator: The lac repressor binds to the lac operator to inhibit transcription in E. coli. This inhibition can be relieved by adding lactose or isopropyl-β-D-thiogalactopyranoside (IPTG). lac repressor encoded by lacI
   1371..1393    +  RBS            RBS: efficient ribosome binding site from bacteriophage T7 gene 10 (Olins and Rangwala, 1989)
   1412..1428    +  CDS            capTEV™ (fragment): composite tag for in vivo biotinylation, TEV protease cleavage, and 6xHis tagging
   1439..1456    +  CDS            thrombin site: thrombin recognition and cleavage site
   2504..2521    +  CDS            9xHis (fragment): 9xHis affinity tag
   2531..2580    +  CDS            SET1 (fragment): solubility-enhancement tag derived from T7 phage gene 10B
   2588..2635    +  terminator     T7 terminator: transcription terminator for bacteriophage T7 RNA polymerase
   2672..3100    +  rep_origin     f1 ori (sequence partly withheld): f1 bacteriophage origin of replication; arrow indicates direction of (+) strand synthesis
   3153..3210    +  promoter       AmpR promoter (fragment): bla
   3219..4034    -  CDS            KanR: aminoglycoside phosphotransferase; aph(3')-Ia; confers resistance to kanamycin in bacteria or G418 (Geneticin®) in eukaryotes
   4156..4744    +  rep_origin     ori: high-copy-number ColE1/pMB1/pBR322/pUC origin of replication
   4930..5069    -  misc_feature   bom: basis of mobility region from pBR322
   5171..5362    -  CDS            rop: Rop protein, which maintains plasmids at low copy number; rop
   5379..5759    +  CDS            YPB1_ECOLX: Protein predicted: Swiss-Prot protein existence level 4. From Escherichia coli.
   5831..6122    -  CDS            TcR (fragment): tetracycline efflux protein; tet; confers resistance to tetracycline
   6137..6158    -  protein_bind   CAP binding site: CAP binding activates transcription in the presence of cAMP. E. coli catabolite activator protein
   6171..926     -  CDS            lacI (across the origin): lac repressor; lacI; The lac repressor binds to the lac operator to inhibit transcription in E. coli. This inhibition can be relieved by adding lactose or isopropyl-β-D-thiogalactopyranoside (IPTG).
