[The description below was written by a language model from this plasmid's Addgene catalogue record and pLannotate feature annotations shown in this document.]
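Description:
JGI_017979 is a bacterial expression plasmid built on the pET28b backbone. It carries a synthetic open reading frame designated WP_096166078_1 (also listed as Batch220_p036) that was inserted by Gibson assembly into the NdeI/XhoI-opened vector. The record lists the insert species as synthetic and gives no functional annotation for the encoded protein. The name resembles a protein database accession, but the enzyme's identity and activity are not stated. The only stated purpose is the project theme, hydrocarbon structures for fuels and chemicals, which suggests it belongs to a large batch of synthesised candidate genes made for expression and screening.

The 6,327-nt sequence shows the standard pET expression cassette: a T7 promoter followed by a lac operator, the T7 gene 10 ribosome binding site, and a short N-terminal leader containing a His-tag-like segment and a thrombin cleavage site. An unannotated gap of roughly 1 kb between the thrombin site and a downstream His-tag sequence corresponds to the insert position. Whether the C-terminal His tag is read in frame with the insert cannot be determined from the table. A T7 terminator closes the cassette. The hits labelled capTEV, 9xHis and SET1 are only fragments and most likely reflect ordinary pET28 tag and flanking sequences rather than those named tags.

A plasmid-borne lacI gene with its own promoter supplies repressor, so expression is IPTG-inducible in hosts that provide T7 RNA polymerase. Propagation relies on a pBR322-type origin with the bom and rop elements, and an f1 origin is also present. Selection is by kanamycin through the aph(3')-Ia gene. The tetracycline resistance fragments are non-functional backbone remnants.
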