Addgene plasmid #158893: JGI_017979
Purpose: Hydrocarbon Structures for Fuels and Chemicals
Depositing lab: Joint Genome Institute.
Backbone
  Vector backbone: pET28b
  Vector type: Synthetic Biology
Growth in bacteria
  Bacterial resistance: Kanamycin, 50 μg/mL
  Growth temperature: 37°C
  Growth strain: Top10
  Copy number: High Copy
Gene/Insert
  Gene/Insert name: WP_096166078_1 (alt name: Batch220_p036)
  Species: Synthetic
  Cloning method: Gibson Cloning
Terms and licenses: Academic/Nonprofit Terms; Industry Terms: Not Available to Industry
Depositor comments: pET28b_NdeIXhoI vector with WP_096166078_1 insert, JGI ICE Registry: https://registry.jgi.doe.gov/entry/17979
How to cite: JGI_017979 was a gift from Joint Genome Institute (Addgene plasmid # 158893 ; http://n2t.net/addgene:158893 ; RRID:Addgene_158893)
