>Addgene plasmid #158893 | JGI_017979 | depositor partial sequence | sequence record 306603 | gene insert with vector overlaps
AGCAGCGGCCTGGTGCCGCGCGGCAGCCATATGGCAAACGGTAATGGTAACACGGGATTTGTGCATCGTA
ATGCGAGCTTGTTAAGTGTTGAAATGACGTTGCCGCAGGTCACGGTTACGTCAGATGAAATTGATGAAAT
GCTGTCACCAGCACGTAAACGATTGCGCTTACCAAAAGGAGTTCTGCAACGCGTGGCTGGAGTTTACGAA
AGACGTTGGTGGCGCGACCCGCAGAATGGGTGGAAACAGGGTGTGGTCCTGGCGGCCGAACGCGCTATGG
CAAAAGCAGGTATTATGCGGGATCAGGTTGGGTTGCTGATTAATGCAAGTGTTTCCCGACAGCATTTAGA
ACCCGCTGTCTCTACAGGAATTCATCATTCACTTGGCATGCCGTCTTCTTGTATGAATTTTGATATCACT
AATGCTTGTTTGGGTTTCGTGAATGCGATGACAATGGCGGCTGGGATGATCGATGCAGGGCAAATACAGT
ATGCTCTCATTGTTGGAGCTGAGGATGTAGAACAAGTACAGAGAGGCACCATTGACCGCCTTAACGCCAA
AAATTCAACACGTGCGGATTTTAACAATCAGTTTGCAAGTCTAACCTTGGGTAGCGGTGCCGCTGCGGCA
GTAATCGGCCCGACGGATAAACATCCCGAGGGACATAGACTTAAACACACACAGTCCCGGGCGGGCACTG
AGCACCATGAACTGTGCGTTGCAGATATGCAGGATATGCGTACTGATAGCGCTGGTCTGTTAGAGAATGG
CATTCAGCTGATTCTAGATACCTGGAAAGGCGCCAACGAAGACGGGTTGGACTTTAAATCTATCCATCAT
GTGATCCCTCATCAAGTTAGTATGGTATATACCCGTAACTTTTCCAAAATCACCGGCGTTGGTATGGAAA
GGATACCTGTTACGTTTCCTGACTGGGGGAATGTCGCCGCAGAAGCAGTGCCTATGACCTTAGCATCCAT
CCAAGATGATGTGAAAAGAGGAGAGAGGGTGTTGTTGATGGGAGTTGGCTCTGGTTTAAATACCGCCATG
ATGGAGGTCGAATGGTAGCTCGAGCACCACCACCACCACCACTGAGATCCG
